Addgene plasmid #50854: pcDNA3.1 human cofilin S3A
Purpose: expresses constituvely active cofilin in mammalian cells
Depositing lab: James Bamburg. Depositing organization: Colorado State University, Fort Collins. Publication: Cdc42 regulates cofilin during the establishment of neuronal polarity. Garvalov BK, Flynn KC, Neukirchen D, Meyn L, Teusch N, Wu X, Brakebusch C, Bamburg JR, Bradke F. J Neurosci. 2007 Nov 28;27(48):13117-29. 10.1523/JNEUROSCI.3322-07.2007 PubMed 18045906.
Backbone
  Vector backbone: pcDNA3.1(-)
  Backbone manufacturer: Invitrogen
  Backbone size w/o insert (bp): 5428
  Total vector size (bp): 5912
  Vector type: Mammalian Expression
  Selectable markers: Neomycin (select with G418)
Growth in bacteria
  Bacterial resistance: Ampicillin, 100 μg/mL
  Growth temperature: 37°C
  Growth strain: DH5alpha
  Copy number: High Copy
Gene/Insert
  Gene/Insert name: cofilin 1 S3A (alt name: CFL1)
  Species: H. sapiens (human)
  Insert size (bp): 500
  Mutation: constitutively active, S3A
  Entrez Gene: CFL1 (a.k.a. CFL, HEL-S-15, cofilin)
  Promoter: CMV
  Cloning method: Restriction Enzyme; 5′ cloning site EcoRI (not destroyed); 3′ cloning site KpnI (not destroyed)
  Sequencing primers: 5′ CMV-F; 3′ BGHrev
Terms and licenses: Academic/Nonprofit Terms; Industry Terms
Depositor comments: Human cofilin 1 cDNA was PCRed with a 5' primer that had an EcoRI, while the 3' primer had KpnI and EcoRV. EcoRI and KpnI were then used to ligate into pcDNA3.1- (leaving the EcoRV on the 3’ end of the insert).
How to cite: pcDNA3.1 human cofilin S3A was a gift from James Bamburg (Addgene plasmid # 50854 ; http://n2t.net/addgene:50854 ; RRID:Addgene_50854)
