[The description below was written by a language model from this plasmid's Addgene catalogue record.]
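Description:
pcDNA3.1 human cofilin S3A is a mammalian expression plasmid built on the Invitrogen pcDNA3.1(-) backbone, with a total size of about 5.9 kb. It is propagated in E. coli as a high-copy plasmid under ampicillin selection. It also carries a neomycin resistance marker, so transfected mammalian cells can be selected with G418, for example to derive stable lines. No feature table is provided, so the backbone elements can only be inferred from the catalogue fields. The use of a BGH reverse sequencing primer is consistent with the bovine growth hormone polyadenylation signal that normally lies downstream of the cloning site in this vector series.

The payload is a roughly 500 bp human cofilin 1 (CFL1) cDNA carrying an S3A substitution, expressed from the strong constitutive CMV promoter. The record lists no epitope tag or fluorescent fusion. The cDNA was amplified by PCR and ligated between the EcoRI and KpnI sites, both of which remain intact. An additional EcoRV site introduced by the 3′ primer is retained at the 3′ end of the insert.

Cofilin is an actin-depolymerising and severing protein whose activity is normally switched off by phosphorylation of serine 3. Replacing this residue with alanine prevents that phosphorylation, giving a form the depositor describes as constitutively active. The plasmid is therefore used to express non-inactivatable cofilin in mammalian cells. The associated publication concerns the regulation of cofilin by Cdc42 during the establishment of neuronal polarity.
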