>Addgene plasmid #50854 | pcDNA3.1 human cofilin S3A | addgene partial sequence | sequence record 78901 | CMV-F 5'-CGCAAATGGGCGGTAGGCGTG-3'
GAGAACCCACTGCTTACTGGCTTATCGAAATTAATACGACTCACTATAGGGAGACCCAAGCTGGCTAGCG
TTTAAACGGGCCCTCTAGACTCGAGCGGCCGCCACTGTGCTGGATATCTGCAGAATTCACCACCATGGCC
GCCGGTGTGGCTGTCTCTGATGGTGTCATCAAGGTGTTCAACGACATGAAGGTGCGTAAGTCTTCAACGC
CAGAGGAGGTGAAGAAGCGCAAGAAGGCGGTGCTCTTCTGCCTGAGTGAGGACAAGAAGAACATCATCCT
GGAGGAGGGCAAGGAGATCCTGGTGGGCGATGTGGGCCAGACTGTCGACGATCCCTACGCCACCTTTGTC
AAGATGCTGCCAGATAAGGACTGCCGCTATGCCCTCTATGATGCAACCTATGAGACCAAGGAGAGCAAGA
AGGAGGATCTGGTGTTTATCTTCTGGGCCCCCGAGTCTGCGCCCCTTAAGAGCAAAATGATTTATGCCAG
CTCCAAGGACGCCATCAAGAAGAAGCTGACAGGGATCAAGCATGAATTGCAAGCAAACTGCTACGAGGAG
GTCAAGGACCGCTGCACCCTGGCAGAGAAGCTGGGGGGCAGTGCGGTCATCTCCCTGGAGGGCAAGCCTT
TGTGAGGATATCGGTACCAAGCTTAAGTTTAAACCGCTGATCAGCCTCGACTGTGCCTTCTAGTTGCCAG
CCATCTGTTGTTTGCCCCTCCCCCGTGCCTTCCTTGACCCTGGAAGGTGCCACTCCCACTGTCCTTTCCT
AATAAAATGAGGAAATTGCATCGCATTGTCTGAGTAGGTGTCATTCTATTCTGGGGGGTGGGGTGGGGCA
GGACAGCAAGGGGGAGGATTGGGAAGACAATAGCAGGCATGCTGGGGATGCGGTGGGCTCTATGGCTTCT
GAGGCGGA
